Addgene plasmid #58277: pcDNA3.1 myc-PITPalpha
Purpose: mammalian expression of human PITP alpha
Depositing lab: Shamshad Cockcroft. Depositing organization: University College London.
Backbone
  Vector backbone: pcDNA3.1
  Backbone manufacturer: Invitrogen
  Vector type: Mammalian Expression
Growth in bacteria
  Bacterial resistance: Ampicillin, 100 μg/mL
  Growth temperature: 37°C
  Growth strain: DH5alpha
  Copy number: High Copy
Gene/Insert
  Gene/Insert name: PITP alpha (alt name: phosphatidylinositol transfer protein, alpha)
  Species: H. sapiens (human)
  Entrez Gene: PITPNA (a.k.a. HEL-S-36, PI-TPalpha, PITPN, VIB1A)
  Promoter: CMV
  Tag / fusion protein: myc (N terminal on insert)
  Cloning method: Unknown
  Sequencing primers: 5′ CMV-F; 3′ BGHrev
Terms and licenses: Academic/Nonprofit Terms; Industry Terms: Not Available to Industry
Depositor comments: Addgene QC sequencing has identified some discrepancies in the insert, they should not effect the function of the plasmid.
How to cite: pcDNA3.1 myc-PITPalpha was a gift from Shamshad Cockcroft (Addgene plasmid # 58277 ; http://n2t.net/addgene:58277 ; RRID:Addgene_58277)
