[The description below was written by a language model from this plasmid's Addgene catalogue record.]
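Description:
pcDNA3.1 myc-PITPalpha is a mammalian expression plasmid built on the commercial pcDNA3.1 backbone and designed to produce human phosphatidylinositol transfer protein alpha (PITPNA) in transfected cells. It is maintained in E. coli as a high-copy plasmid under ampicillin selection. No feature table accompanies the record, so other backbone elements, including any mammalian selection marker carried by this particular pcDNA3.1 variant, are not documented here.

The insert is the human PITP alpha coding sequence, driven by the CMV promoter, a strong constitutive viral promoter widely used for high-level expression in mammalian cell lines. A myc epitope tag is fused to the N terminus of the protein, which allows the exogenous product to be detected or immunoprecipitated with anti-myc antibodies and distinguished from endogenous PITP alpha. The listed sequencing primers sit in the CMV promoter and in the bovine growth hormone region downstream of the insert, consistent with the usual pcDNA3.1 arrangement in which a BGH polyadenylation signal terminates the transcript. The cloning method and the restriction sites used are not recorded.

The stated purpose is simply mammalian expression of human PITP alpha, a protein that shuttles phosphatidylinositol and phosphatidylcholine between membranes, so the construct suits overexpression, localisation or interaction studies of lipid transfer and phosphoinositide signalling. The depositor notes that repository quality-control sequencing found some discrepancies in the insert, which are not expected to affect the plasmid's function. Their nature is not specified, so users needing an exact reference sequence should verify the insert.
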