>Addgene plasmid #58277 | pcDNA3.1 myc-PITPalpha | addgene partial sequence | sequence record 91707 | CMV-F 5'-CGCAAATGGGCGGTAGGCGTG-3'
GAGCTCTCTGGCTAACTAGAGAACCCACTGCTTACTGGCTTATCGAAATTAATACGACTCACTATAGGGA
GACCCAAGCTGGCTAGCCACCATGGAACAAAAACTCATCTCAGAAGAGGATCTGGATCCGATGGTGCTGC
TCAAGGAGTATCGAGTAATCCTGCCTGTGTCTGTAGATGAGTATCAAGTGGGGCAGCTGTATTCTGTGGC
TGAGGCCAGTAAAAATGAAACGGGTGGTGGCGAAGGCGTGGAGGTCCTGGTGAATGAGCCCTACGAGAAG
GACGGTGAGAAAGGCCAGTACACACACAAGATCTACCACCTGCAGAGCAAAGTACCCACGTTTGTTCGAA
TGCTGGCCCCAGAGGGAGCCCTGAATATACACGAGAAAGCCTGGAATGCTTACCCCTACTGCAGAACCGT
TATTACAAATGAGTACATGAAAGAAGACTTTCTGATTAAAATTGAAACCTGGCACAAACCAGATCTTGGC
ACGCAGGAGAATGTGCATAAGCTGGAGCCTGAGGCGTGGAAACACGTGGAAGCCGTATATATAGACATTG
CAGATCGAAGCCAAGTGCTCAGCAAGGATTACAAGGCAGAGGAAGACCCAGCAAAATTTAAATCTATCAA
AACAGGCCGAGGACCCTTGGGCCCCAATTGGAAGCAAGAGCTGGTAAACCAGAAGGACTGCCCATATATG
TGTGCATACAAACTGGTGACCGTCAAGTTCAAGTGGTGGGGCCTGCA
