>Addgene plasmid #58277 | pcDNA3.1 myc-PITPalpha | addgene partial sequence | sequence record 92107 | BGH-rev 5'-TAGAAGGCACAGTCGAGG-3'
CGCCACTGTGCTGGATATCTGCAGAATTCTAGTCATCTGCTGACAATCCTTTCACTGGGTCCTTTTGTCT
CATTTCATCCAGCTGTCTCTTCGTCTCTTCTTCCATCCTTCGAATGTCGTCCATGGTCAGGTCAACCCAC
TTATCGAGCCAACAGAACACCTGCCTGTGGAAGTTTGTAAACAGACGCCTCTCTTGCTTATGGATGAAGT
TCTCCACTTTGTTCTGCAGGCCCCACCACTTGAACTTGACGGTCACCAGTTTGTATGCACACATATATGG
GCAGTCCTTCTGGTTTACCAGCTCTTGCTTCCAATTGGGGCCCAAGGGTCCTCGGCCTGTTTTGATAGAT
TTAAATTTTGCTGGGTCTTCCTCTGCCTTGTAATCATTGCTGAGCACTTGGCTTCGATCTGCAATGTCTA
TATATACGGCTTCCACGTGTTTCCACACCTC
